Addgene plasmid #128029: pcDNA3-IL-2 signal_CyPet
Purpose: (Empty Backbone) Mammalian expression vector with N terminal IL-2 signal peptide and CyPet
Depositing lab: Oskar Laur. Depositing organization: Emory University.
Backbone
  Vector backbone: pcdna3
  Vector type: Mammalian Expression
  Tag / fusion protein: IL-2 signal peptide (N terminal on backbone); CyPet (N terminal on backbone)
Growth in bacteria
  Bacterial resistance: Ampicillin, 100 μg/mL
  Growth temperature: 37°C
  Growth strain: DH5alpha
  Copy number: High Copy
Gene/Insert
  Gene/Insert name: None
  Tag / fusion protein: IL-2 signal peptide (N terminal on backbone); CyPet (N terminal on backbone)
Terms and licenses: Academic/Nonprofit Terms; Industry Terms: Not Available to Industry
How to cite: pcDNA3-IL-2 signal_CyPet was a gift from Oskar Laur (Addgene plasmid # 128029 ; http://n2t.net/addgene:128029 ; RRID:Addgene_128029)
