[The description below was written by a language model from this plasmid's Addgene catalogue record and pLannotate feature annotations shown in this document.]
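Description:
pcDNA3-IL-2 signal_CyPet is an empty mammalian expression backbone of 6,184 nt, built on pcDNA3. It is designed so that a gene of interest can be expressed as a fusion behind an N-terminal human interleukin-2 signal peptide and the cyan fluorescent protein CyPet. It is propagated in E. coli as a high-copy plasmid through a ColE1/pUC-type origin, with ampicillin selection provided by β-lactamase under its own promoter. An f1 origin is also present, which in principle allows single-stranded DNA production. For mammalian cells, an SV40 early promoter drives the neomycin phosphotransferase gene, terminated by an SV40 polyadenylation signal, which allows G418 selection of stable transfectants. Several short annotated fragments (bom, ble, lacI, lac promoter/operator, a truncated HIV-1 LTR match) appear to be backbone remnants or partial similarity hits rather than functional parts.

The expression cassette consists of the CMV immediate-early enhancer and promoter, followed by a T7 promoter, the IL-2 signal sequence, and directly adjoining it the CyPet coding sequence. A short interval then precedes a reverse-oriented SP6 promoter and the bovine growth hormone polyadenylation signal. No insert is recorded. A coding sequence would presumably be placed in frame downstream of CyPet in that interval, although the record does not describe the cloning sites. The signal peptide directs the nascent fusion into the secretory pathway, so the vector suits secreted or membrane proteins labelled with CyPet at the mature N terminus. CyPet is a constitutively fluorescent Aequorea victoria derivative that is often used as a FRET donor, but the record states no specific application beyond tagged mammalian expression. The flanking T7 and SP6 promoters can serve for in vitro transcription or as sequencing primer sites.
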