Features (pLannotate 1.2.2; 22 found; start..end, strand, type, name):
     28..80      -  misc_feature   bom (fragment): basis of mobility region from pBR322
    235..614     +  enhancer       CMV enhancer: human cytomegalovirus immediate early enhancer
    615..818     +  promoter       CMV promoter: human cytomegalovirus (CMV) immediate early promoter
    814..847     +  LTR            5' LTR (truncated) (fragment): truncated 5' long terminal repeat (LTR) from HIV-1
    863..881     +  promoter       T7 promoter: promoter for bacteriophage T7 RNA polymerase
    901..960     +  sig_peptide    IL-2 signal sequence: human interleukin-2 signal sequence
    961..1677    +  CDS            CyPet: CyPet is a basic (constitutively fluorescent) cyan fluorescent protein published in 2005, derived from Aequorea victoria. It has moderate acid sensitivity.
   1737..1755    -  promoter       SP6 promoter: promoter for bacteriophage SP6 RNA polymerase
   1781..2005    +  polyA_signal   bGH poly(A) signal: bovine growth hormone polyadenylation signal
   2009..2030    +  promoter       SV40 promoter (fragment): SV40 enhancer and early promoter
   2051..2479    +  rep_origin     f1 ori (sequence partly withheld): f1 bacteriophage origin of replication; arrow indicates direction of (+) strand synthesis
   2493..2822    +  promoter       SV40 promoter: SV40 enhancer and early promoter
   2889..3680    +  CDS            neo: KKA2_KLEPN - Also known as kan, nptII. Experimental evidence at protein level: Swiss-Prot protein existence level 1. Resistance to kanamycin, neomycin, paromomycin, ribostamycin, butirosin and gentamicin B. From Klebsiella pneumoniae.
   3704..3862    +  CDS            ble (fragment): BLE_KLEPN - Experimental evidence at protein level: Swiss-Prot protein existence level 1. Binding protein with a strong affinity to the bleomycin family of antibiotics. Binds to CL990; an antimitotic-antibiotic compound. From Klebsiella pneumoniae.
   3857..3978    +  polyA_signal   SV40 poly(A) signal: SV40 polyadenylation signal
   4051..4067    -  protein_bind   lac operator: The lac repressor binds to the lac operator to inhibit transcription in E. coli. This inhibition can be relieved by adding lactose or isopropyl-β-D-thiogalactopyranoside (IPTG). lac repressor encoded by lacI
   4075..4105    -  promoter       lac promoter: promoter for the E. coli lac operon
   4120..4141    -  protein_bind   CAP binding site: CAP binding activates transcription in the presence of cAMP. E. coli catabolite activator protein
   4154..4246    -  CDS            lacI (fragment): lac repressor; lacI; The lac repressor binds to the lac operator to inhibit transcription in E. coli. This inhibition can be relieved by adding lactose or isopropyl-β-D-thiogalactopyranoside (IPTG).
   4429..5017    -  rep_origin     ori: high-copy-number ColE1/pMB1/pBR322/pUC origin of replication
   5188..6048    -  CDS            AmpR: β-lactamase; bla; confers resistance to ampicillin, carbenicillin, and related antibiotics
   6049..6153    -  promoter       AmpR promoter: bla
>Addgene plasmid #128029 | pcDNA3-IL-2 signal_CyPet | addgene full sequence | sequence record 254793 | Addgene NGS Result
GACGGATCGGGAGATCTCCCGATCCCCTATGGTGCACTCTCAGTACAATCTGCTCTGATGCCGCATAGTT
AAGCCAGTATCTGCTCCCTGCTTGTGTGTTGGAGGTCGCTGAGTAGTGCGCGAGCAAAATTTAAGCTACA
ACAAGGCAAGGCTTGACCGACAATTGCATGAAGAATCTGCTTAGGGTTAGGCGTTTTGCGCTGCTTCGCG
ATGTACGGGCCAGATATACGCGTTGACATTGATTATTGACTAGTTATTAATAGTAATCAATTACGGGGTC
ATTAGTTCATAGCCCATATATGGAGTTCCGCGTTACATAACTTACGGTAAATGGCCCGCCTGGCTGACCG
CCCAACGACCCCCGCCCATTGACGTCAATAATGACGTATGTTCCCATAGTAACGCCAATAGGGACTTTCC
ATTGACGTCAATGGGTGGAGTATTTACGGTAAACTGCCCACTTGGCAGTACATCAAGTGTATCATATGCC
AAGTACGCCCCCTATTGACGTCAATGACGGTAAATGGCCCGCCTGGCATTATGCCCAGTACATGACCTTA
TGGGACTTTCCTACTTGGCAGTACATCTACGTATTAGTCATCGCTATTACCATGGTGATGCGGTTTTGGC
AGTACATCAATGGGCGTGGATAGCGGTTTGACTCACGGGGATTTCCAAGTCTCCACCCCATTGACGTCAA
TGGGAGTTTGTTTTGGCACCAAAATCAACGGGACTTTCCAAAATGTCGTAACAACTCCGCCCCATTGACG
CAAATGGGCGGTAGGCGTGTACGGTGGGAGGTCTATATAAGCAGAGCTCTCTGGCTAACTAGAGAACCCA
CTGCTTACTGGCTTATCGAAATTAATACGACTCACTATAGGGAGACCCAAGCTTGCCACCATGTACAGGA
TGCAACTCCTGTCTTGCATTGCACTAAGTCTTGCACTTGTCACGAATTCGATGGTGAGCAAGGGAGAGGA
ACTGTTCGGCGGCATCGTGCCCATCCTGGTGGAGCTGGAGGGCGACGTGAACGGCCACAAGTTCAGCGTG
AGCGGCGAGGGCGAGGGCGACGCCACCTACGGCAAGCTGACCCTGAAGTTCATCTGCACCACCGGCAAGC
TGCCCGTGCCCTGGCCCACCCTGGTGACCACCCTGACCTGGGGCGTGCAGTGCTTCAGCCGGTACCCCGA
CCACATGAAGCAGCACGACTTCTTCAAGAGCGTGATGCCCGAGGGCTACGTGCAGGAGCGGACCATCTTC
TTCAAGGACGACGGCAACTACAAGACCCGGGCCGAGGTGAAGTTCGAGGGCGACACCCTGGTGAACCGGA
TCGAGCTGAAGGGCATCGACTTCAAGGAGGACGGCAACATCCTGGGCCACAAGCTGGAGTACAACTACAT
CAGCCACAACGTGTACATCACCGCCGACAAGCAGAAGAACGGCATCAAGGCCAACTTCAAGGCCCGGCAC
AACATCACCGACGGCAGCGTGCAGCTGGCCGACCACTACCAGCAGAACACCCCCATCGGCGACGGCCCCG
TGATCCTGCCCGACAACCACTACCTGAGCACCCAGAGCGCCCTGAGCAAGGACCCCAACGAGAAGCGGGA
CCACATGGTGCTGCTGGAGTTCGTGACCGCCGCCGGCATCACCCACGGCATGGACGAACTGTACAAAGGA
GGTGGATCAGGGGGATCAGGAGGCGGCCGCTCGAGCATGCATCTAGAGGGCCCTATTCTATAGTGTCACC
TAAATGCTAGAGCTCGCTGATCAGCCTCGACTGTGCCTTCTAGTTGCCAGCCATCTGTTGTTTGCCCCTC
CCCCGTGCCTTCCTTGACCCTGGAAGGTGCCACTCCCACTGTCCTTTCCTAATAAAATGAGGAAATTGCA
TCGCATTGTCTGAGTAGGTGTCATTCTATTCTGGGGGGTGGGGTGGGGCAGGACAGCAAGGGGGAGGATT
GGGAAGACAATAGCAGGCATGCTGGGGATGCGGTGGGCTCTATGGCTTCTGAGGCGGAAAGAACCAGCTG
GGGCTCTAGGGGGTATCCCC
[124 nt withheld, positions 2051-2174]
C
[91 nt withheld, positions 2176-2266]
A
[49 nt withheld, positions 2268-2316]
CCTTTGACGTTGGAGTCCACGTTCTTT
[37 nt withheld, positions 2344-2380]
ACCCTATCTCGGTCTATTCTTTTGATTTATAAGGGATTTTGCCGATTTCGGCCTATTGGTTAAAAAATGA
GCTGATTTAACAAAAATTTAACGCGAATTAATTCTGTGGAATGTGTGTCAGTTAGGGTGTGGAAAGTCCC
CAGGCTCCCCAGCAGGCAGAAGTATGCAAAGCATGCATCTCAATTAGTCAGCAACCAGGTGTGGAAAGTC
CCCAGGCTCCCCAGCAGGCAGAAGTATGCAAAGCATGCATCTCAATTAGTCAGCAACCATAGTCCCGCCC
CTAACTCCGCCCATCCCGCCCCTAACTCCGCCCAGTTCCGCCCATTCTCCGCCCCATGGCTGACTAATTT
TTTTTATTTATGCAGAGGCCGAGGCCGCCTCTGCCTCTGAGCTATTCCAGAAGTAGTGAGGAGGCTTTTT
TGGAGGCCTAGGCTTTTGCAAAAAGCTCCCGGGAGCTTGTATATCCATTTTCGGATCTGATCAAGAGACA
GGATGAGGATCGTTTCGCATGATTGAACAAGATGGATTGCACGCAGGTTCTCCGGCCGCTTGGGTGGAGA
GGCTATTCGGCTATGACTGGGCACAACAGACAATCGGCTGCTCTGATGCCGCCGTGTTCCGGCTGTCAGC
GCAGGGGCGCCCGGTTCTTTTTGTCAAGACCGACCTGTCCGGTGCCCTGAATGAACTGCAGGACGAGGCA
GCGCGGCTATCGTGGCTGGCCACGACGGGCGTTCCTTGCGCAGCTGTGCTCGACGTTGTCACTGAAGCGG
GAAGGGACTGGCTGCTATTGGGCGAAGTGCCGGGGCAGGATCTCCTGTCATCTCACCTTGCTCCTGCCGA
GAAAGTATCCATCATGGCTGATGCAATGCGGCGGCTGCATACGCTTGATCCGGCTACCTGCCCATTCGAC
CACCAAGCGAAACATCGCATCGAGCGAGCACGTACTCGGATGGAAGCCGGTCTTGTCGATCAGGATGATC
TGGACGAAGAGCATCAGGGGCTCGCGCCAGCCGAACTGTTCGCCAGGCTCAAGGCGCGCATGCCCGACGG
CGAGGATCTCGTCGTGACCCATGGCGATGCCTGCTTGCCGAATATCATGGTGGAAAATGGCCGCTTTTCT
GGATTCATCGACTGTGGCCGGCTGGGTGTGGCGGACCGCTATCAGGACATAGCGTTGGCTACCCGTGATA
TTGCTGAAGAGCTTGGCGGCGAATGGGCTGACCGCTTCCTCGTGCTTTACGGTATCGCCGCTCCCGATTC
GCAGCGCATCGCCTTCTATCGCCTTCTTGACGAGTTCTTCTGAGCGGGACTCTGGGGTTCGAAATGACCG
ACCAAGCGACGCCCAACCTGCCATCACGAGATTTCGATTCCACCGCCGCCTTCTATGAAAGGTTGGGCTT
CGGAATCGTTTTCCGGGACGCCGGCTGGATGATCCTCCAGCGCGGGGATCTCATGCTGGAGTTCTTCGCC
CACCCCAACTTGTTTATTGCAGCTTATAATGGTTACAAATAAAGCAATAGCATCACAAATTTCACAAATA
AAGCATTTTTTTCACTGCATTCTAGTTGTGGTTTGTCCAAACTCATCAATGTATCTTATCATGTCTGTAT
ACCGTCGACCTCTAGCTAGAGCTTGGCGTAATCATGGTCATAGCTGTTTCCTGTGTGAAATTGTTATCCG
CTCACAATTCCACACAACATACGAGCCGGAAGCATAAAGTGTAAAGCCTGGGGTGCCTAATGAGTGAGCT
AACTCACATTAATTGCGTTGCGCTCACTGCCCGCTTTCCAGTCGGGAAACCTGTCGTGCCAGCTGCATTA
ATGAATCGGCCAACGCGCGGGGAGAGGCGGTTTGCGTATTGGGCGCTCTTCCGCTTCCTCGCTCACTGAC
TCGCTGCGCTCGGTCGTTCGGCTGCGGCGAGCGGTATCAGCTCACTCAAAGGCGGTAATACGGTTATCCA
CAGAATCAGGGGATAACGCAGGAAAGAACATGTGAGCAAAAGGCCAGCAAAAGGCCAGGAACCGTAAAAA
GGCCGCGTTGCTGGCGTTTTTCCATAGGCTCCGCCCCCCTGACGAGCATCACAAAAATCGACGCTCAAGT
CAGAGGTGGCGAAACCCGACAGGACTATAAAGATACCAGGCGTTTCCCCCTGGAAGCTCCCTCGTGCGCT
CTCCTGTTCCGACCCTGCCGCTTACCGGATACCTGTCCGCCTTTCTCCCTTCGGGAAGCGTGGCGCTTTC
TCATAGCTCACGCTGTAGGTATCTCAGTTCGGTGTAGGTCGTTCGCTCCAAGCTGGGCTGTGTGCACGAA
CCCCCCGTTCAGCCCGACCGCTGCGCCTTATCCGGTAACTATCGTCTTGAGTCCAACCCGGTAAGACACG
ACTTATCGCCACTGGCAGCAGCCACTGGTAACAGGATTAGCAGAGCGAGGTATGTAGGCGGTGCTACAGA
GTTCTTGAAGTGGTGGCCTAACTACGGCTACACTAGAAGAACAGTATTTGGTATCTGCGCTCTGCTGAAG
CCAGTTACCTTCGGAAAAAGAGTTGGTAGCTCTTGATCCGGCAAACAAACCACCGCTGGTAGCGGTGGTT
TTTTTGTTTGCAAGCAGCAGATTACGCGCAGAAAAAAAGGATCTCAAGAAGATCCTTTGATCTTTTCTAC
GGGGTCTGACGCTCAGTGGAACGAAAACTCACGTTAAGGGATTTTGGTCATGAGATTATCAAAAAGGATC
TTCACCTAGATCCTTTTAAATTAAAAATGAAGTTTTAAATCAATCTAAAGTATATATGAGTAAACTTGGT
CTGACAGTTACCAATGCTTAATCAGTGAGGCACCTATCTCAGCGATCTGTCTATTTCGTTCATCCATAGT
TGCCTGACTCCCCGTCGTGTAGATAACTACGATACGGGAGGGCTTACCATCTGGCCCCAGTGCTGCAATG
ATACCGCGAGACCCACGCTCACCGGCTCCAGATTTATCAGCAATAAACCAGCCAGCCGGAAGGGCCGAGC
GCAGAAGTGGTCCTGCAACTTTATCCGCCTCCATCCAGTCTATTAATTGTTGCCGGGAAGCTAGAGTAAG
TAGTTCGCCAGTTAATAGTTTGCGCAACGTTGTTGCCATTGCTACAGGCATCGTGGTGTCACGCTCGTCG
TTTGGTATGGCTTCATTCAGCTCCGGTTCCCAACGATCAAGGCGAGTTACATGATCCCCCATGTTGTGCA
AAAAAGCGGTTAGCTCCTTCGGTCCTCCGATCGTTGTCAGAAGTAAGTTGGCCGCAGTGTTATCACTCAT
GGTTATGGCAGCACTGCATAATTCTCTTACTGTCATGCCATCCGTAAGATGCTTTTCTGTGACTGGTGAG
TACTCAACCAAGTCATTCTGAGAATAGTGTATGCGGCGACCGAGTTGCTCTTGCCCGGCGTCAATACGGG
ATAATACCGCGCCACATAGCAGAACTTTAAAAGTGCTCATCATTGGAAAACGTTCTTCGGGGCGAAAACT
CTCAAGGATCTTACCGCTGTTGAGATCCAGTTCGATGTAACCCACTCGTGCACCCAACTGATCTTCAGCA
TCTTTTACTTTCACCAGCGTTTCTGGGTGAGCAAAAACAGGAAGGCAAAATGCCGCAAAAAAGGGAATAA
GGGCGACACGGAAATGTTGAATACTCATACTCTTCCTTTTTCAATATTATTGAAGCATTTATCAGGGTTA
TTGTCTCATGAGCGGATACATATTTGAATGTATTTAGAAAAATAAACAAATAGGGGTTCCGCGCACATTT
CCCCGAAAAGTGCCACCTGACGTC
